Addgene plasmid #66696: pRubi-G
Purpose: Express GFP in Newborn neurons
Depositing lab: Bryan Luikart. Depositing organization: Oregon Health & Science University. Publication: miR-132 mediates the integration of newborn neurons into the adult dentate gyrus. Luikart BW, Bensen AL, Washburn EK, Perederiy JV, Su KG, Li Y, Kernie SG, Parada LF, Westbrook GL. PLoS One. 2011;6(5):e19077. doi: 10.1371/journal.pone.0019077. Epub 2011 May 17. PubMed 21611182.
Backbone
  Vector backbone: components of pSie and FUGW
Growth in bacteria
  Bacterial resistance: Ampicillin, 100 μg/mL
  Growth temperature: 37°C
  Growth strain: Stbl3
  Copy number: Unknown
Gene/Insert
  Gene/Insert name: eGFP
Terms and licenses: Academic/Nonprofit Terms; Industry Terms: Not Available to Industry
How to cite: pRubi-G was a gift from Bryan Luikart (Addgene plasmid # 66696 ; http://n2t.net/addgene:66696 ; RRID:Addgene_66696)
