[The description below was written by a language model from this plasmid's Addgene catalogue record and pLannotate feature annotations shown in this document.]
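Description:
pRubi-G is a self-inactivating gammaretroviral (Moloney murine leukemia virus-type) transfer vector, about 7.7 kb, assembled according to the record from components of pSie and FUGW. It is propagated in bacteria through a high-copy ColE1/pUC-type origin and selected with ampicillin via the β-lactamase gene. Short fragments of rop and the pBR322 bom region, together with an SV40 enhancer/early promoter segment, also lie in the plasmid backbone outside the viral cassette. The feature table assigns no coding sequence to the SV40 element.

The viral genome is transcribed in packaging cells from a hybrid 5' end in which the CMV immediate early enhancer and promoter are fused to a truncated 5' LTR. This arrangement gives strong production of genomic RNA. Downstream are the Ψ packaging signal and a truncated gag segment lacking its start codon, which together promote encapsidation of the RNA into virions. The payload is an internal expression cassette in which the human ubiquitin C promoter drives EGFP, followed by a WPRE that enhances transcript stability and expression. A small env remnant precedes the ΔU3 3' LTR. Because this deletion is copied to the 5' LTR during reverse transcription, the integrated provirus lacks LTR promoter activity and EGFP expression depends on the UbC promoter alone.

The stated purpose is to express GFP in newborn neurons. Gammaretroviruses integrate only in dividing cells, so such a vector labels proliferating progenitors and their neuronal progeny. This fits the associated study of newborn neuron integration in the adult dentate gyrus. Packaging functions (gag-pol and an envelope) are not encoded and must be supplied in trans.
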