Features (pLannotate 1.2.2; 20 found; start..end, strand, type, name):
      2..381     +  enhancer       CMV enhancer: human cytomegalovirus immediate early enhancer
    382..585     +  promoter       CMV promoter: human cytomegalovirus (CMV) immediate early promoter
    586..761     +  LTR            5' LTR (truncated): truncated long terminal repeat from Moloney murine sarcoma virus
    883..1157    +  misc_feature   MESV Ψ (fragment): packaging signal of murine embryonic stem cell virus
   1224..1640    +  CDS            gag (truncated): truncated Moloney murine leukemia virus (MMLV) gag gene lacking the start codon
   1711..2922    +  promoter       UbC promoter: human ubiquitin C promoter
   2933..2966    -  misc_feature   MCS (fragment): pUC18/19 multiple cloning site
   2976..3695    +  CDS            EGFP: the original enhanced GFP (Yang et al., 1996) mammalian codon-optimized
   3712..3736    +  misc_feature   MCS (fragment): pBluescript multiple cloning site
   3736..4324    +  misc_feature   WPRE: woodchuck hepatitis virus posttranscriptional regulatory element
   4325..4345    +  misc_feature   MCS (fragment): pBluescript multiple cloning site
   4345..4417    +  CDS            env (fragment): murine leukemia virus gPr80 envelope polyprotein precursor; env; proteolytically cleaved into gp70SU and p15TM subunits
   4459..4884    +  LTR            3' LTR (ΔU3): self-inactivating 3' long terminal repeat (LTR) from Moloney murine leukemia virus
   4953..4993    +  CDS            rop (fragment): Rop protein, which maintains plasmids at low copy number; rop
   5095..5133    +  misc_feature   bom (fragment): basis of mobility region from pBR322
   5150..5479    +  promoter       SV40 promoter: SV40 enhancer and early promoter
   5485..5586    +  misc_feature   bom (fragment): basis of mobility region from pBR322
   5772..6360    -  rep_origin     ori: high-copy-number ColE1/pMB1/pBR322/pUC origin of replication
   6531..7391    -  CDS            AmpR: β-lactamase; bla; confers resistance to ampicillin, carbenicillin, and related antibiotics
   7392..7496    -  promoter       AmpR promoter: bla
>Addgene plasmid #66696 | pRubi-G | addgene full sequence | sequence record 438164 | Addgene NGS Result
TGACATTGATTATTGACTAGTTATTAATAGTAATCAATTACGGGGTCATTAGTTCATAGCCCATATATGG
AGTTCCGCGTTACATAACTTACGGTAAATGGCCCGCCTGGCTGACCGCCCAACGACCCCCGCCCATTGAC
GTCAATAATGACGTATGTTCCCATAGTAACGCCAATAGGGACTTTCCATTGACGTCAATGGGTGGAGTAT
TTACGGTAAACTGCCCACTTGGCAGTACATCAAGTGTATCATATGCCAAGTACGCCCCCTATTGACGTCA
ATGACGGTAAATGGCCCGCCTGGCATTATGCCCAGTACATGACCTTATGGGACTTTCCTACTTGGCAGTA
CATCTACGTATTAGTCATCGCTATTACCATGGTGATGCGGTTTTGGCAGTACATCAATGGGCGTGGATAG
CGGTTTGACTCACGGGGATTTCCAAGTCTCCACCCCATTGACGTCAATGGGAGTTTGTTTTGGCACCAAA
ATCAACGGGACTTTCCAAAATGTCGTAACAACTCCGCCCCATTGACGCAAATGGGCGGTAGGCGTGTACG
GTGGGAGGTCTATATAAGCAGAGCTCAATAAAAGAGCCCACAACCCCTCACTCGGCGCGCCAGTCTTCCG
ATAGACTGCGTCGCCCGGGTACCCGTATTCCCAATAAAGCCTCTTGCTGTTTGCATCCGAATCGTGGTCT
CGCTGTTCCTTGGGAGGGTCTCCTCTGAGTGATTGACTACCCACGACGGGGGTCTTTCATTTGGGGGCTC
GTCCGGGATTTGGAGACCCCTGCCCAGGGACCACCGACCCACCACCGGGAGGTAAGCTGGCCAGCAACTT
ATCTGTGTCTGTCCGATTGTCTAGTGTCTATGTTTGATGTTATGCGCCTGCGTCTGTACTAGTTAGCTAA
CTAGCTCTGTATCTGGCGGACCCGTGGTGGAACTGACGAGTTCTGAACACCCGGCCGCAACCCTGGGAGA
CGTCCCAGGGACTTTGGGGGCCGTTTTTGTGGCCCGACCTGAGGAAGGGAGTCGATGTGGAATCCGACCC
CGTCAGGATATGTGGTTCTGGTAGGAGACGAGAACCTAAAACAGTTCCCGCCTCCGTCTGAATTTTTGCT
TTCGGTTTGGAACCGAAGCCGCGCGTCTTGTCTGCTGCAGCGCTGCAGCATCGTTCTGTGTTGTCTCTGT
CTGACTGTGTTTCTGTATTTGTCTGAAAATTAGGGCCAGACTGTTACCACTCCCTTAAGTTTGACCTTAG
GTCACTGGAAAGATGTCGAGCGGATCGCTCACAACCAGTCGGTAGATGTCAAGAAGAGACGTTGGGTTAC
CTTCTGCTCTGCAGAATGGCCAACCTTTAACGTCGGATGGCCGCGAGACGGCACCTTTAACCGAGACCTC
ATCACCCAGGTTAAGATCAAGGTCTTTTCACCTGGCCCGCATGGACACCCAGACCAGGTCCCCTACATCG
TGACCTGGGAAGCCTTGGCTTTTGACCCCCCTCCCTGGGTCAAGCCCTTTGTACACCCTAAGCCTCCGCC
TCCTCTTCCTCCATCCGCCCCGTCTCTCCCCCTTGAACCTCCTCGTTCGACCCCGCCTCGATCCTCCCTT
TATCCAGCCCTCACTCCTTCTCTAGGCGCCGGAATTGAAGATCTCACACAGCGGCCGCACACACTTCGAA
CCTTAATTAACCCGTGTCGGCTCCAGATCTGGCCTCCGCGCCGGGTTTTGGCGCCTCCCGCGGGCGCCCC
CCTCCTCACGGCGAGCGCTGCCACGTCAGACGAAGGGCGCAGCGAGCGTCCTGATCCTTCCGCCCGGACG
CTCAGGACAGCGGCCCGCTGCTCATAAGACTCGGCCTTAGAACCCCAGTATCAGCAGAAGGACATTTTAG
GACGGGACTTGGGTGACTCTAGGGCACTGGTTTTCTTTCCAGAGAGCGGAACAGGCGAGGAAAAGTAGTC
CCTTCTCGGCGATTCTGCGGAGGGATCTCCGTGGGGCGGTGAACGCCGATGATTATATAAGGACGCGCCG
GGTGTGGCACAGCTAGTTCCGTCGCAGCCGGGATTTGGGTCGCGGTTCTTGTTTGTGGATCGCTGTGATC
GTCACTTGGTGAGTAGCGGGCTGCTGGGCTGGCCGGGGCTTTCGTGGCCGCCGGGCCGCTCGGTGGGACG
GAAGCGTGTGGAGAGACCGCCAAGGGCTGTAGTCTGGGTCCGCGAGCAAGGTTGCCCTGAACTGGGGGTT
GGGGGGAGCGCAGCAAAATGGCGGCTGTTCCCGAGTCTTGAATGGAAGACGCTTGTGAGGCGGGCTGTGA
GGTCGTTGAAACAAGGTGGGGGGCATGGTGGGCGGCAAGAACCCAAGGTCTTGAGGCCTTCGCTAATGCG
GGAAAGCTCTTATTCGGGTGAGATGGGCTGGGGCACCATCTGGGGACCCTGACGTGAAGTTTGTCACTGA
CTGGAGAACTCGGTTTGTCGTCTGTTGCGGGGGCGGCAGTTATGGCGGTGCCGTTGGGCAGTGCACCCGT
ACCTTTGGGAGCGCGCGCCCTCGTCGTGTCGTGACGTCACCCGTTCTGTTGGCTTATAATGCAGGGTGGG
GCCACCTGCCGGTAGGTGTGCGGTAGGCTTTTCTCCGTCGCAGGACGCAGGGTTCGGGCCTAGGGTAGGC
TCTCCTGAATCGACAGGCGCCGGACCTCTGGTGAGGGGAGGGATAAGTGAGGCGTCAGTTTCTTTGGTCG
GTTTTATGTACCTATCTTCTTAAGTAGCTGAAGCTCCGGTTTTGAACTATGCGCTCGGGGTTGGCGAGTG
TGTTTTGTGAAGTTTTTTAGGCACCTTTTGAAATGTAATCATTTGGGTCAATATGTAATTTTCAGTGTTA
GACTAGTAAATTGTCCGCTAAATTCTGGCCGTTTTTGGCTTTTTTGTTAGACGAAGCTTGGGCTGCAGGT
CGACTCTAGAGGATCCCCGGGTACCGGTCGCCACCATGGTGAGCAAGGGCGAGGAGCTGTTCACCGGGGT
GGTGCCCATCCTGGTCGAGCTGGACGGCGACGTAAACGGCCACAAGTTCAGCGTGTCCGGCGAGGGCGAG
GGCGATGCCACCTACGGCAAGCTGACCCTGAAGTTCATCTGCACCACCGGCAAGCTGCCCGTGCCCTGGC
CCACCCTCGTGACCACCCTGACCTACGGCGTGCAGTGCTTCAGCCGCTACCCCGACCACATGAAGCAGCA
CGACTTCTTCAAGTCCGCCATGCCCGAAGGCTACGTCCAGGAGCGCACCATCTTCTTCAAGGACGACGGC
AACTACAAGACCCGCGCCGAGGTGAAGTTCGAGGGCGACACCCTGGTGAACCGCATCGAGCTGAAGGGCA
TCGACTTCAAGGAGGACGGCAACATCCTGGGGCACAAGCTGGAGTACAACTACAACAGCCACAACGTCTA
TATCATGGCCGACAAGCAGAAGAACGGCATCAAGGTGAACTTCAAGATCCGCCACAACATCGAGGACGGC
AGCGTGCAGCTCGCCGACCACTACCAGCAGAACACCCCCATCGGCGACGGCCCCGTGCTGCTGCCCGACA
ACCACTACCTGAGCACCCAGTCCGCCCTGAGCAAAGACCCCAACGAGAAGCGCGATCACATGGTCCTGCT
GGAGTTCGTGACCGCCGCCGGGATCACTCTCGGCATGGACGAGCTGTACAAGTAAAGCGGCCGCGACTCT
AGAATTCGATATCAAGCTTATCGATAATCAACCTCTGGATTACAAAATTTGTGAAAGATTGACTGGTATT
CTTAACTATGTTGCTCCTTTTACGCTATGTGGATACGCTGCTTTAATGCCTTTGTATCATGCTATTGCTT
CCCGTATGGCTTTCATTTTCTCCTCCTTGTATAAATCCTGGTTGCTGTCTCTTTATGAGGAGTTGTGGCC
CGTTGTCAGGCAACGTGGCGTGGTGTGCACTGTGTTTGCTGACGCAACCCCCACTGGTTGGGGCATTGCC
ACCACCTGTCAGCTCCTTTCCGGGACTTTCGCTTTCCCCCTCCCTATTGCCACGGCGGAACTCATCGCCG
CCTGCCTTGCCCGCTGCTGGACAGGGGCTCGGCTGTTGGGCACTGACAATTCCGTGGTGTTGTCGGGGAA
ATCATCGTCCTTTCCTTGGCTGCTCGCCTGTGTTGCCACCTGGATTCTGCGCGGGACGTCCTTCTGCTAC
GTCCCTTCGGCCCTCAATCCAGCGGACCTTCCTTCCCGCGGCCTGCTGCCGGCTCTGCGGCCTCTTCCGC
GTCTTCGCCTTCGCCCTCAGACGAGTCGGATCTCCCTTTGGGCCGCCTCCCCGCATCGATACCGTCGACC
TCGAGATATCAGTGGTCCAGGCTCTAGTTTTGACTCAACAATATCACCAGCTGAAGCCTATAGAGTACGA
GCCATAGATAAAATAAAAGATTTTATTTAGTCTCCAGAAAAAGGGGGGAATGAAAGACCCCACCTGTAGG
TTTGGCAAGCTAGCTTAAGTAACGCCATTTTGCAAGGCATGGAAAAATACATAACTGAGAATAGAGAAGT
TCAGATCAAGGTCAGGAACAGATGGAACAGGGTCGACCCTAGAGAACCATCAGATGTTTCCAGGGTGCCC
CAAGGACCTGAAATGACCCTGTGCCTTATTTGAACTAACCAATCAGTTCGCTTCTCGCTTCTGTTCGCGC
GCTTCTGCTCCCCGAGCTCAATAAAAGAGCCCACAACCCCTCACTCGGGGCGCCAGTCCTCCGATTGACT
GAGTCGCCCGGGTACCCGTGTATCCAATAAACCCTCTTGCAGTTGCATCCGACTTGTGGTCTCGCTGTTC
CTTGGGAGGGTCTCCTCTGAGTGATTGACTACCCGTCAGCGGGGGTCTTTCATTTGGGGGCTCGTCCGGG
ATCGGGAGACCCCTGCCCAGGGACCACCGACCCACCACCGGGAGGTAAGCTGGCTGCCTCGCGCGTTTCG
GTGATGACGGTGAAAACCTCTGACACATGCAGCTCCCGGAGACGGTCACAGCTTGTCTGTAAGCGGATGC
CGGGAGCAGACAAGCCCGTCAGGGCGCGTCAGCGGGTGTTGGCGGGTGTCGGGGCGCAGCCATGACCCAG
TCACGTAGCGATAGCGGAGTGTAGATCCGGCTGTGGAATGTGTGTCAGTTAGGGTGTGGAAAGTCCCCAG
GCTCCCCAGCAGGCAGAAGTATGCAAAGCATGCATCTCAATTAGTCAGCAACCAGGTGTGGAAAGTCCCC
AGGCTCCCCAGCAGGCAGAAGTATGCAAAGCATGCATCTCAATTAGTCAGCAACCATAGTCCCGCCCCTA
ACTCCGCCCATCCCGCCCCTAACTCCGCCCAGTTCCGCCCATTCTCCGCCCCATGGCTGACTAATTTTTT
TTATTTATGCAGAGGCCGAGGCCGCCTCGGCCTCTGAGCTATTCCAGAAGTAGTGAGGAGGCTTTTTTGG
AGGCCTAGGCTTTTGCAAAAAGCTTACTGGCTTAACTATGCGGCATCAGAGCAGATTGTACTGAGAGTGC
ACCATATGCGGTGTGAAATACCGCACAGATGCGTAAGGAGAAAATACCGCATCAGGCGCTCTTCCGCTTC
CTCGCTCACTGACTCGCTGCGCTCGGTCGTTCGGCTGCGGCGAGCGGTATCAGCTCACTCAAAGGCGGTA
ATACGGTTATCCACAGAATCAGGGGATAACGCAGGAAAGAACATGTGAGCAAAAGGCCAGCAAAAGGCCA
GGAACCGTAAAAAGGCCGCGTTGCTGGCGTTTTTCCATAGGCTCCGCCCCCCTGACGAGCATCACAAAAA
TCGACGCTCAAGTCAGAGGTGGCGAAACCCGACAGGACTATAAAGATACCAGGCGTTTCCCCCTGGAAGC
TCCCTCGTGCGCTCTCCTGTTCCGACCCTGCCGCTTACCGGATACCTGTCCGCCTTTCTCCCTTCGGGAA
GCGTGGCGCTTTCTCATAGCTCACGCTGTAGGTATCTCAGTTCGGTGTAGGTCGTTCGCTCCAAGCTGGG
CTGTGTGCACGAACCCCCCGTTCAGCCCGACCGCTGCGCCTTATCCGGTAACTATCGTCTTGAGTCCAAC
CCGGTAAGACACGACTTATCGCCACTGGCAGCAGCCACTGGTAACAGGATTAGCAGAGCGAGGTATGTAG
GCGGTGCTACAGAGTTCTTGAAGTGGTGGCCTAACTACGGCTACACTAGAAGGACAGTATTTGGTATCTG
CGCTCTGCTGAAGCCAGTTACCTTCGGAAAAAGAGTTGGTAGCTCTTGATCCGGCAAACAAACCACCGCT
GGTAGCGGTGGTTTTTTTGTTTGCAAGCAGCAGATTACGCGCAGAAAAAAAGGATCTCAAGAAGATCCTT
TGATCTTTTCTACGGGGTCTGACGCTCAGTGGAACGAAAACTCACGTTAAGGGATTTTGGTCATGAGATT
ATCAAAAAGGATCTTCACCTAGATCCTTTTAAATTAAAAATGAAGTTTTAAATCAATCTAAAGTATATAT
GAGTAAACTTGGTCTGACAGTTACCAATGCTTAATCAGTGAGGCACCTATCTCAGCGATCTGTCTATTTC
GTTCATCCATAGTTGCCTGACTCCCCGTCGTGTAGATAACTACGATACGGGAGGGCTTACCATCTGGCCC
CAGTGCTGCAATGATACCGCGAGACCCACGCTCACCGGCTCCAGATTTATCAGCAATAAACCAGCCAGCC
GGAAGGGCCGAGCGCAGAAGTGGTCCTGCAACTTTATCCGCCTCCATCCAGTCTATTAATTGTTGCCGGG
AAGCTAGAGTAAGTAGTTCGCCAGTTAATAGTTTGCGCAACGTTGTTGCCATTGCTGCAGGCATCGTGGT
GTCACGCTCGTCGTTTGGTATGGCTTCATTCAGCTCCGGTTCCCAACGATCAAGGCGAGTTACATGATCC
CCCATGTTGTGCAAAAAAGCGGTTAGCTCCTTCGGTCCTCCGATCGTTGTCAGAAGTAAGTTGGCCGCAG
TGTTATCACTCATGGTTATGGCAGCACTGCATAATTCTCTTACTGTCATGCCATCCGTAAGATGCTTTTC
TGTGACTGGTGAGTACTCAACCAAGTCATTCTGAGAATAGTGTATGCGGCGACCGAGTTGCTCTTGCCCG
GCGTCAACACGGGATAATACCGCGCCACATAGCAGAACTTTAAAAGTGCTCATCATTGGAAAACGTTCTT
CGGGGCGAAAACTCTCAAGGATCTTACCGCTGTTGAGATCCAGTTCGATGTAACCCACTCGTGCACCCAA
CTGATCTTCAGCATCTTTTACTTTCACCAGCGTTTCTGGGTGAGCAAAAACAGGAAGGCAAAATGCCGCA
AAAAAGGGAATAAGGGCGACACGGAAATGTTGAATACTCATACTCTTCCTTTTTCAATATTATTGAAGCA
TTTATCAGGGTTATTGTCTCATGAGCGGATACATATTTGAATGTATTTAGAAAAATAAACAAATAGGGGT
TCCGCGCACATTTCCCCGAAAAGTGCCACCTGACGTCTAAGAAACCATTATTATCATGACATTAACCTAT
AAAAATAGGCGTATCACGAGGCCCTTTCGTCTTCAAGAATTAGCTTGGCCATTGCATACGTTGTATCCAT
ATCATAATATGTACATTTATATTGGCTCATGTCCAACATTACCGCCATGT
