>Addgene plasmid #66696 | pRubi-G | addgene partial sequence | sequence record 116055 | EGFP-N 5'-CGTCGCCGTCCAGCTCGACCAG-3'
CACCATGGTGGCGACCGGTACCCGGGGATCCTCTAGAGTCGACCTGCAGCCCAAGCTTCGTCTAACAAAA
AAGCCAAAAACGGCCAGAATTTAGCGGACAATTTACTAGTCTAACACTGAAAATTACATATTGACCCAAA
TGATTACATTTCAAAAGGTGCCTAAAAAACTTCACAAAACACACTCGCCAACCCCGAGCGCATAGTTCAA
AACCGGAGCTTCAGCTACTTAAGAAGATAGGTACATAAAACCGACCAAAGAAACTGACGCCTCACTTATC
CCTCCCCTCACCAGAGGTCCGGCGCCTGTCGATTCAGGAGAGCCTACCCTAGGCCCGAACCCTGCGTCCT
GCGACGGAGAAAAGCCTACCGCACACCTACCGGCAGGTGGCCCCACCCTGCATTATAAGCCAACAGAACG
GGTGACGTCACGACACGACGAGGGCGCGCGCTCCCAAAGGTACGGGTGCACTGCCCAACGGCACCGCCAT
AACTGCCGCCCCCGCAACAGACGACAAACCGAGTTCTCCAGTCAGTGACAAACTTCACGTCAGGGTCCCC
AGATGGTGCCCCAGCCCATCTCACCCGAATAAGAGCTTTCCCGCATTAGCGAAGGCCTCAAGACCTTGGG
TTCTTGCCGCCCACCATGCCCCCCACCTTGTTTCAACGACCTCACAGCCCGCCTCACAAGCGTCTTCCAT
TCAAGACTCGGGAACAGCCGCCATTTTGCTGCGCTCCCCCCAACCCCCAGTTCAGGGCAACCTTGCTCGC
GGACCCAGACTACAGCCCTTGGCGGTCTCTCCACACGCTTCCGTCCC
