>Addgene plasmid #66696 | pRubi-G | addgene partial sequence | sequence record 116882 | EGFP-C 5'-CATGGTCCTGCTGGAGTTCGTG-3'
TGTACAAGTAAAGCGGCCGCGACTCTAGAATTCGATATCAAGCTTATCGATAATCAACCTCTGGATTACA
AAATTTGTGAAAGATTGACTGGTATTCTTAACTATGTTGCTCCTTTTACGCTATGTGGATACGCTGCTTT
AATGCCTTTGTATCATGCTATTGCTTCCCGTATGGCTTTCATTTTCTCCTCCTTGTATAAATCCTGGTTG
CTGTCTCTTTATGAGGAGTTGTGGCCCGTTGTCAGGCAACGTGGCGTGGTGTGCACTGTGTTTGCTGACG
CAACCCCCACTGGTTGGGGCATTGCCACCACCTGTCAGCTCCTTTCCGGGACTTTCGCTTTCCCCCTCCC
TATTGCCACGGCGGAACTCATCGCCGCCTGCCTTGCCCGCTGCTGGACAGGGGCTCGGCTGTTGGGCACT
GACAATTCCGTGGTGTTGTCGGGGAAATCATCGTCCTTTCCTTGGCTGCTCGCCTGTGTTGCCACCTGGA
TTCTGCGCGGGACGTCCTTCTGCTACGTCCCTTCGGCCCTCAATCCAGCGGACCTTCCTTCCCGCGGCCT
GCTGCCGGCTCTGCGGCCTCTTCCGCGTCTTCGCCTTCGCCCTCAGACGAGTCGGATCTCCCTTTGGGCC
GCCTCCCCGCATCGATACCGTCGACCTCGAGATATCAGTGGTCCAGGCTCTAGTTTTGACTCAACAATAT
CACCAGCTGAAGCCTATAGAGTACGAGCC
